>Addgene plasmid #242231 | pAKanCRISPR | addgene full sequence | sequence record 496372 | Addgene NGS Result
GGGT
[37 nt withheld, positions 5-41]
AAAGAACGTGGACTCCAACGTCAAAGG
[49 nt withheld, positions 69-117]
T
[91 nt withheld, positions 119-209]
G
[124 nt withheld, positions 211-334]
CCATTCGCCATTCAGGCTGCGCAACTGTTGGGAAGGGCGATCGGTGCGGGCCTCTTCGCTATTACGCCAG
CTGGCGAAAGGGGGATGTGCTGCAAGGCGATTAAGTTGGGTAACGCCAGGGTTTTCCCAGTCACGACGTT
GTAAAACGACGGCCAGTGAATTGTAATACGACTCACTATAGGGCGAATTCGAGCTCGGTACCCGGGGATC
CCGGCATCAGAGCAGATTGTACTGAGAGTGCACCATAATCGGCATTTTCTTTTGCGTTTTTATTTGTTAA
CTGTTAATTGTCCTTGTTCAAGGATGCTGTCTTTGACAACAGATGTTTTCTTGCCTTTGATGTTCAGCAG
GAAGCTAGGCGCAAACGTTGATTGTTTGTCTGCGTAGAATCCTCTGTTTGTCATATAGCTTGTAATCACG
ACATTGTTTCCTTTCGCTTGAGGTACAGCGAAGTGTGAGTAAGTAAAGGTTACATCGTTAGGATCAAGAT
CCATTTTTAACACAAGGCCAGTTTTGTTCAGCGGCTTGTATGGGCCAGTTAAAGAATTAGAAACATAACC
AAGCATGTAAATATCGTTAGACGTAATGCCGTCAATCGTCATTTTTGATCCGCGGGAGTCAGTGAACAGA
TACCATTTGCCGTTCATTTTAAAGACGTTCGCGCGTTCAATTTCATCTGTTACTGTGTTAGATGCAATCA
GCGGTTTCATCACTTTTTTCAGTGTGTAATCATCGTTTAGCTCAATCATACCGAGAGCGCCGTTTGCTAA
CTCAGCCGTGCGTTTTTTATCGCTTTGCAGAAGTTTTTGACTTTCTTGACGGAAGAATGATGTGCTTTTG
CCATAGTATGCTTTGTTAAATAAAGATTCTTCGCCTTGGTAGCCATCTTCAGTTCCAGTGTTTGCTTCAA
ATACTAAGTATTTGTGGCCTTTATCTTCTACGTAGTGAGGATCTCTCAGCGTATGGTTGTCGCCTGAGCT
GTAGTTGCCTTCATCGATGAACTGCTGTACATTTTGATACGTTTTTCCGTCACCGTCAAAGATTGATTTA
TAATCCTCTACACCGTTGATGTTCAAAGAGCTGTCTGATGCTGATACGTTAACTTGTGCAGTTGTCAGTG
TTTGTTTGCCGTAATGTTTACCGGAGAAATCAGTGTAGAATAAACGGATTTTTCCGTCAGATGTAAATGT
GGCTGAACCTGACCATTCTTGTGTTTGGTCTTTTAGGATAGAATCATTTGCATCGAATTTGTCGCTGTCT
TTAAAGACGCGGCCAGCGTTTTTCCAGCTGTCAATAGAAGTTTCGCCGACTTTTTGATAGAACATGTAAA
TCGATGTGTCATCCGCATTTTTAGGATCTCCGGCTAATGCAAAGACGATGTGGTAGCCGTGATAGTTTGC
GACAGTGCCGTCAGCGTTTTGTAATGGCCAGCTGTCCCAAACGTCCAGGCCTTTTGCAGAAGAGATATTT
TTAATTGTGGACGAATCGAACTCAGGAACTTGATATTTTTCATTTTTTTGCTGTTCAGGGATTTGCAGCA
TATCATGGCGTGTAATATGGGAAATGCCGTATGTTTCCTTATATGGCTTTTGGTTCGTTTCTTTCGCAAA
CGCTTGAGTTGCGCCTCCTGCCAGCAGTGCGGTAGTAAAGGTTAATACTGTTGCTTGTTTTGCAAACTTT
TTGATGTTCATCGTTCATGTCTCCTTTTTTATGTACTGTGTTAGCGGTCTGCTTCTTCCAGCCCTCCTGT
TTGAAGATGGCAAGTTAGTTACGCACAATAAAAAAAGACCTAAAATATGTAAGGGGTGACGCCAAAGTAT
ACACTTTGCCCTTTACACATTTTAGGTCTTGCCTGCTTTATCAGTAACAAACCCGCGCGATTTACTTTTC
GACCTCATTCTATTAGACTCTCGTTTGGATTGCAACTGGTCTATTTTCCTCTTTTGTTTGATAGAAAATC
ATAAAAGGATTTGCAGACTACGGGCCTAAAGAACTAAAAAATCTATCTGTTTCTTTTCATTCTCTGTATT
TTTTATAGTTTCTGTTGCATGGGCATAAAGTTGCGTCGACGCCTTGCTCAAATTGGAATCAGGTTTGTGC
CAATACCAGTAGAAACAGACGAAGAATCCATGGCGGCCGCTGTCATGGGCCCTTGACAATTAATCATCCG
GCTCGTATAATGTGTGGCGAGACCATTGGTCTCAGTTTTAGAGCTAGAAATAGCAAGTTAAAATAAGGCT
AGTCCGTTATCAACTTGAAAAAGTGGCACCGAGTCGGTGCTTTTTTTGAGATCTGTCCATACCCATGGTC
TAGAATGCTCGAGACTTTTCATACTCCCGCCATTCAGAAGCTTGAGTATTCTATAGTGTCACCTAAATAG
CTTGGCGTAATCATGGTCATAGCTGTTTCCTGTGTGAAATTGTTATCCGCTCACAATTCCACACAACATA
CGAGCCGGAAGCATAAAGTGTAAAGCCTGGGGTGCCTAATGAGTGAGCTAACTCACATTAATTGCGTTGC
GCTCACTGCCCGCTTTCCAGTCGGGAAACCTGTCGTGCCAGAATTCTTGAAGACGAAAGGGCCTCGTGAT
ACGCCTATTTTTATAGGTTAATGTCATGATAATAATGGTTTCTTAGACGTCAGGTGGCACTTTTCGGGGA
AATGTGATGGCGATAGCTAGACTGGGCGGTTTTATGGACAGCAAGCGAACCGGAATTGCCAGCTGGGGCG
CCCTCTGGTAAGGTTGGGAAGCCCTGCAAAGTAAACTGGATGGCTTTCTTGCCGCCAAGGATCTGATGGC
GCAGGGGATCAAGATCTGATCAAGAGACAGGATGAGGATCGTTTCGCATGATTGAACAAGATGGATTGCA
CGCAGGTTCTCCGGCCGCTTGGGTGGAGAGGCTATTCGGCTATGACTGGGCACAACAGACAATCGGCTGC
TCTGATGCCGCCGTGTTCCGGCTGTCAGCGCAGGGGCGCCCGGTTCTTTTTGTCAAGACCGACCTGTCCG
GTGCCCTGAATGAACTGCAGGACGAGGCAGCGCGGCTATCGTGGCTGGCCACGACGGGCGTTCCTTGCGC
AGCTGTGCTCGACGTTGTCACTGAAGCGGGAAGGGACTGGCTGCTATTGGGCGAAGTGCCGGGGCAGGAT
CTCCTGTCATCTCACCTTGCTCCTGCCGAGAAAGTATCCATCATGGCTGATGCAATGCGGCGGCTGCATA
CGCTTGATCCGGCTACCTGCCCATTCGACCACCAAGCGAAACATCGCATCGAGCGAGCACGTACTCGGAT
GGAAGCCGGTCTTGTCGATCAGGATGATCTGGACGAAGAGCATCAGGGGCTCGCGCCAGCCGAACTGTTC
GCCAGGCTCAAGGCGCGCATGCCCGACGGCGAGGATCTCGTCGTGACCCATGGCGATGCCTGCTTGCCGA
ATATCATGGTGGAAAATGGCCGCTTTTCTGGATTCATCGACTGTGGCCGGCTGGGTGTGGCGGACCGCTA
TCAGGACATAGCGTTGGCTACCCGTGATATTGCTGAAGAGCTTGGCGGCGAATGGGCTGACCGCTTCCTC
GTGCTTTACGGTATCGCCGCTCCCGATTCGCAGCGCATCGCCTTCTATCGCCTTCTTGACGAGTTCTTCT
GACTGTCAGACCAAGTTTACTCATATATACTTTAGATTGATTTAAAACTTCATTTTTAATTTAAAAGGAT
CTAGGTGAAGATCCTTTTTGATAATCTCATGACCAAAATCCCTTAACGTGAGTTTTCGTTCCACTGAGCG
TCAGACCCCAATTACACGCCACTGGCTGTGCTTGCTGGGGTGACGGTGGCAACGGTGGCGGCCTTGCTGG
GCTATCGCGTTGGAAAGAAACGAGGGAAAGGGGACTGATAAACCGGTCTTAGCCCCTCCCCTTGGTGTCC
AACCGCTCTGTAGGCCTCTCAGGCGCCGCTGGTGCCGCTGGTTGGACGCCAAGGGTGAATCCGCCTCGAT
ACCCTGATTACTCGCTTCCTGCGCCCTCTCAGGCGGCGATAGGGGACTGGTAAAACGGGGATTGCCCAGA
CGCCTCCCCCGCCCCTTCAGGGGCACAAATGCGGCCCCAACGGGGCCACGTAGTGGTGCGTTTTTTGCGT
TTCCACCCTTTTCTTCCTTTTCCCTTTTAAACCTTTTAGGACGTCTACAGGCCACGTAATCCGTGGCCTG
TAGAGTTTAAAAAGGGACGGATTTGTTGCCATTAAGGGACGGATTTGTTGTTAAGAAGGGACGGATTTGT
TGTTGTAAAGGGACGGATTTGTTGTATTGTGGGACGCAGATACAGTGTCCCCTTATACACAAGGAATGTC
GAACGTGGCCTCACCCCCAATGGTTTACAAAAGCAATGCCCTGGTCGAGGCCGCGTATCGCCTCAGTGTT
CAGGAACAGCGGATCGTTCTGGCCTGTATTAGCCAGGTGAAGAGGAGCGAGCCTGTCACCGATGAAGTGA
TGTATTCAGTGACGGCGGAGGACATAGCGACGATGGCGGGTGTCCCTATCGAATCTTCCTACAACCAGCT
CAAAGAAGCGGCCCTGCGCCTGAAACGGCGGGAAGTCCGGTTAACCCAAGAGCCCAATGGCAAGGGGAAA
AGACCGAGTGTGATGATTACCGGCTGGGTGCAAACAATCATCTACCGGGAGGGTGAGGGCCGTGTAGAAC
TCAGGTTCACCAAAGACATGCTGCCGTACCTGACGGAACTCACCAAACAGTTCACCAAATACGCCTTGGC
TGACGTGGCCAAGATGGACAGCACCCACGCGATCAGGCTTTACGAGCTGCTCATGCAATGGGACAGCATC
GGCCAGCGCGAAATAGAAATTGACCAGCTGCGAAAGTGGTTTCAACTGGAAGGCCGGTATCCCTCGATCA
AGGACTTCAAGTTGCGAGTGCTTGATCCAGCCGTGACGCAGATCAACGAGCACAGCCCGCTACAGGTGGA
GTGGGCGCAGCGAAAGACCGGGCGCAAGGTCACACATCTGTTGTTCAGTTTTGGACCGAAGAAGCCCGCC
AAGGCGGTGGGTAAGGCCCCAGCGAAGCGCAAGGCCGGGAAGATTTCAGATGCTGAGATCGCGAAACAGG
CTCGCCCTGGTGAGACATGGGAAGCGGCCCGCGCTCGACTAACCCAGATGCCGCTTGCGCAAACTATTAA
CTGGCGAACTACTTACTCTAGCTTCCCGGCAACAATTAATAGACTGGATGGAGGCGGATAAAGTTGCAGG
ACCACTTCTGCGCTCGGCCCTTCCGGCTGGCTGGTTTATTGCTGATAAATCTGGAGCCGGTGAGCGTGGG
TCTCGCGGTATCATTGCAGCACTGGGGCCAGATGGTAAGCCCTCCCGTATCGTAGTTATCTACACGACGG
GGAGTCAGGCAACTATGGATGAACGAAATAGACAGATCGCTGAGATAGGTGCCTCACTGATTAAGCATTG
GTAACTGTCAGACCAAGTTTACTCATATATACTTTAGATTGATTTAAAACTTCATTTTTAATTTAAAAGG
ATCTAGGTGAAGATCCTTTTTGATAATCTCATGACCAAAATCCCTTAACGTGAGTTTTCGTTCCACTGAG
CGTCAGACCCCGTAGAAAAGATCAAAGGATCTTCTTGAGATCCTTTTTTTCTGCGCGTAATCTGCTGCTT
GCAAACAAAAAAACCACCGCTACCAGCGGTGGTTTGTTTGCCGGATCAAGAGCTACCAACTCTTTTTCCG
AAGGTAACTGGCTTCAGCAGAGCGCAGATACCAAATACTGTCCTTCTAGTGTAGCCGTAGTTAGGCCACC
ACTTCAAGAACTCTGTAGCACCGCCTACATACCTCGCTCTGCTAATCCTGTTACCAGTGGCTGCTGCCAG
TGGCGATAAGTCGTGTCTTACCGGGTTGGACTCAAGACGATAGTTACCGGATAAGGCGCAGCGGTCGGGC
TGAACGGGGGGTTCGTGCACACAGCCCAGCTTGGAGCGAACGACCTACACCGAACTGAGATACCTACAGC
GTGAGCTATGAGAAAGCGCCACGCTTCCCGAAGGGAGAAAGGCGGACAGGTATCCGGTAAGCGGCAGGGT
CGGAACAGGAGAGCGCACGAGGGAGCTTCCAGGGGGAAACGCCTGGTATCTTTATAGTCCTGTCGGGTTT
CGCCACCTCTGACTTGAGCGTCGATTTTTGTGATGCTCGTCAGGGGGGCGGAGCCTATGGAAAAACGCCA
GCAACGCGGCCTTTTTACGGTTCCTGGCCTTTTGCTGGCCTTTTGCTCACATGTTCTTTCCTGCGTTATC
CCCTGATTCTGTGGATAACCGTATTACCGCCTTTGAGTGAGCTGATACCGCTCGCCGCAGCCGAACGACC
GAGCGCAGCGAGTCAGTGAGCGAGGAAGCGGAAGAGCGCCTGATGCGGTATTTTCTCCTTACGCATCTGT
GCGGTATTTCACACCGCACAGATGCGTAAGGAGAAAATACCGCATCAGGAAATTGTAAGCGTTAATATTT
TGTTAAAATTCGCGTTAAATTTTTGTTAAATCAGCTCATTTTTTAACCAATAGGCCGAAATCGGCAAAAT
CCCTTATAAATCAAAAGAATAGACCGAGATA
Features (pLannotate 1.2.2; 22 found; start..end, strand, type, name):
    338..495     -  CDS            lacZα (fragment): LacZα fragment of β-galactosidase; lacZ fragment
    498..516     +  promoter       T7 promoter: promoter for bacteriophage T7 RNA polymerase
    519..545     +  misc_feature   MCS (fragment): pUC18/19 multiple cloning site
    546..581     +  misc_feature   bom (fragment): basis of mobility region from pBR322
    607..2025    -  CDS            sacB: SACB_BACSU - Experimental evidence at protein level: Swiss-Prot protein existence level 1. From Bacillus subtilis (strain 168).
   2026..2398    -  promoter       sacB promoter (fragment): sacR; sacB promoter and control region
   2405..2446    +  terminator     λ tL3 terminator (fragment): transcription terminator tL3 from phage λ
   2487..2516    +  promoter       trc promoter: strong E. coli promoter; hybrid between the trp and lac UV5 promoters
   2539..2614    +  misc_RNA       gRNA scaffold: guide RNA scaffold for the Streptococcus pyogenes CRISPR/Cas9 system
   2694..2712    -  promoter       SP6 promoter: promoter for bacteriophage SP6 RNA polymerase
   2754..2770    -  protein_bind   lac operator: The lac repressor binds to the lac operator to inhibit transcription in E. coli. This inhibition can be relieved by adding lactose or isopropyl-β-D-thiogalactopyranoside (IPTG). lac repressor encoded by lacI
   2778..2808    -  promoter       lac promoter: promoter for the E. coli lac operon
   2823..2844    -  protein_bind   CAP binding site: CAP binding activates transcription in the presence of cAMP. E. coli catabolite activator protein
   2857..2895    -  CDS            lacI (fragment): lac repressor; lacI; The lac repressor binds to the lac operator to inhibit transcription in E. coli. This inhibition can be relieved by adding lactose or isopropyl-β-D-thiogalactopyranoside (IPTG).
   3001..3150    +  CDS            tnpA (fragment): TN5P_ECOLX - Also known as tnp. Experimental evidence at protein level: Swiss-Prot protein existence level 1. Mediates transposition of transposon Tn5 by a 'cut and paste' mechanism. First, the monomeric transposase binds the 19 bp inverted DNA repeats flanking the transposon. Then, dimerization of the DNA- bound transposase creates a synaptic DNA complex. After nicking of the first DNA strand, excision of the transposon proceeds through a series of intermediates. The transposase then mediates the insertion of the transposon at a new site by strand transfer. The activity of the wild- type tran
   3182..3973    +  CDS            neo: KKA2_KLEPN - Also known as kan, nptII. Experimental evidence at protein level: Swiss-Prot protein existence level 1. Resistance to kanamycin, neomycin, paromomycin, ribostamycin, butirosin and gentamicin B. From Klebsiella pneumoniae.
   4314..4665    -  rep_origin     pRO1600 oriV: broad-host-range origin of replication from Pseudomonas aeruginosa plasmid pRO1600; requires the pRO1600 Rep protein for replication (West et al., 1994)
   4679..5499    +  CDS            pRO1600 Rep (fragment): replication protein for the broad-host-range plasmid pRO1600 from Pseudomonas aeruginosa&nbsp
   5499..5797    +  CDS            bla(M) (fragment): β-lactamase lacking the signal sequence; bla(M); allows cytosolic expression of β-lactamase
   5969..6557    +  rep_origin     ori: high-copy-number ColE1/pMB1/pBR322/pUC origin of replication
   6743..6792    -  misc_feature   bom (fragment): basis of mobility region from pBR322
   6851..334     -  rep_origin     f1 ori (across the origin) (sequence partly withheld): f1 bacteriophage origin of replication; arrow indicates direction of (+) strand synthesis
