[The description below was written by a language model from this plasmid's Addgene catalogue record and pLannotate feature annotations shown in this document.]
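Description:
pAKanCRISPR is an empty sgRNA expression backbone for CRISPR/Cas9 genome editing in Pseudomonas, derived from pACRISPR by replacing the ampicillin resistance gene with a kanamycin resistance gene. It is an E. coli–Pseudomonas shuttle plasmid. A high-copy ColE1/pUC-type origin supports propagation in E. coli, while the pRO1600 oriV and its cognate Rep protein allow replication in Pseudomonas. Selection is by the Tn5-derived neo (nptII) gene, which is preceded by a short piece of the Tn5 transposase coding region that was evidently carried along with the cassette. A residual β-lactamase fragment remains from the original AmpR marker, and an f1 origin and leftover lacZα, lac promoter/operator, T7 and SP6 elements reflect the cloning-vector ancestry. The catalogue gives a backbone size of 5,969 bp, whereas the sequenced record is 6,945 nt.

The functional core is a trc promoter placed just upstream of the Streptococcus pyogenes Cas9 guide RNA scaffold, with a short gap between them where a target-specific spacer would be expected to go. The record does not describe the spacer cloning sites. A fragment of the λ tL3 terminator lies upstream of the trc promoter and may insulate the cassette from read-through transcription. No Cas9 gene is annotated, so the nuclease must be supplied from a separate source. The plasmid also carries Bacillus subtilis sacB with its native promoter region. sacB confers sucrose sensitivity in Gram-negative bacteria, which allows counter-selection to cure the plasmid after editing. Gibson assembly is the recorded cloning method. The kanamycin marker makes the system usable in strains for which ampicillin-type selection is unsuitable, and the associated publication concerns phenazines in Pseudomonas chlororaphis.
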