Addgene plasmid #242231: pAKanCRISPR
Purpose: (Empty Backbone) A sgRNA expression plasmid for genome editing in Pseudomonas
Depositing lab: James T. Tambong. Depositing organization: Agriculture and Agri-Food Canada, Ottawa, ON. Publication: Phenazines are involved in the antagonism of a novel subspecies of Pseudomonas chlororaphis strain S1Bt23 against Pythium ultimum. Chi SI, Akuma M, Xu R, Plante V, Hadinezhad M, Tambong JT. Sci Rep. 2024 Sep 3;14(1):20517. doi: 10.1038/s41598-024-71418-y. PubMed 39227476.
Backbone
  Vector backbone: pACRISPR
  Backbone manufacturer: This was a modification of the plasmid pACRISPR (Addgene plasmid #113348) from Quanjiang Ji.
  Backbone size (bp): 5969
  Modifications to backbone: Ampicillin resistance gene (AmpR) was replaced with Kanamycin resistance gene.
  Vector type: Bacterial Expression, CRISPR, Synthetic Biology
Growth in bacteria
  Bacterial resistance: Kanamycin, 50 μg/mL
  Growth temperature: 37°C
  Growth strain: DH5alpha
  Copy number: High Copy
Gene/Insert
  Cloning method: Gibson Cloning
Terms and licenses: Academic/Nonprofit Terms; Industry Terms: Not Available to Industry
How to cite: pAKanCRISPR was a gift from James T. Tambong (Addgene plasmid # 242231 ; http://n2t.net/addgene:242231 ; RRID:Addgene_242231)
